>Addgene plasmid #16310 | xfz2/pBS | addgene partial sequence | sequence record 156226 | M13-F20 5'-TGTAAAACGACGGCCAGT-3'
TGGGTACCGGGCCCCCCCTCGAGGTCGACGGTATCGATAAGCTTGATATCGAATTCCGTTTTTTTTTTTT
TCTTAACAAAAAATATTTTTTTTTATTTCAAAGGGGCAAAAATAATAATAATAATAAGATCACATAGAAA
AAAACAAAACACAAAGAAACACGTCAACATCATCAACAACCTGACGGGTTTTTAGAGAAGACCCCCCAGG
ACAGGGAAGAGTTGATCTTCAGCAAACAAGGGGTTAATAAGGTATTTCCCCTCTAATACTTTGCATATGT
AACCCTTGCATTCCCCAAGTCAATAGTCTGTCCCTAACGTGTTCGGCAACGAGGATTTGCTAAGTCCATG
AAAGTTGTGGGTAACCCCAAAGAATTCCAGGGACCCTCCTCCCCAAAGTAGTAAAGCCCATGCTCGACCA
TCATCTCCCACAAGCAACTCCAGAGTTCTTTGGTTGTCTTCTAAATGAAACCTTCAAGTTCAAGAGGAAA
TTTCGTACCAATAACACTTTTTTCAGGGTTTAACGTTGAACCAAGTAAAATTAAAGGGCAAGTACAGGCC
AAGGACTGCAGGCTATAGGACTTTACTTATACAGAAGGCACTGTTGAATCAAAAAAAAAAAAAAGTGTAG
GGGGGAGGGGAAAAAAAAGAGTTTTTGCCTCCCCTCATAGTTTCTCAATTTTCTGCCCCATATTTTAAAT
AGAAATATATAATTACATTTATGGGGGCAAAAAAAAAACTATTTACAGTTTTTCTCACAAATCCAAAGGG
ATGTACCTGATGATGGCATTATATAGGGCCTTCC
