[The description below was written by a language model from this plasmid's Addgene catalogue record.]
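Description:
xfz2/pBS is a cDNA clone of Xenopus laevis frizzled-2 (fzd2, also called fz2 or xfz2) carried in pBluescript II SK, a small, high-copy phagemid cloning vector of about 3 kb. It is propagated in standard E. coli cloning strains under ampicillin selection. Although it is catalogued as a bacterial expression vector, the backbone is essentially a general cloning and in vitro transcription plasmid. No feature table is provided, so individual backbone elements such as the origin of replication and resistance cassette are inferred from the named vector rather than documented here.

The insert is roughly 2.9 kb and sits between the NotI site at its 5′ end and the EcoRI site at its 3′ end, both of which remain intact and can be used to release or linearise the clone. The T3 primer is listed for sequencing from the 5′ side and T7 from the 3′ side, consistent with the opposing phage RNA polymerase promoters that flank the pBluescript polylinker. This arrangement allows sense or antisense RNA to be transcribed in vitro from a suitably linearised template. The record does not state how much of the insert is coding sequence versus untranslated region.

According to the depositor, the cDNA was isolated from a head library using the related receptor xfz8 as a probe, and the clone works well for in situ hybridisation. This fits the associated study, which reported strong frizzled-2 expression in the developing eye, otic vesicle and somites. The plasmid's main use is therefore as a template for riboprobes to map expression of this Wnt receptor gene in frog embryos, and as a source of the cDNA for subcloning.
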