Addgene plasmid #16310: xfz2/pBS
Depositing lab: Peter Klein. Depositing organization: University of Pennsylvania. Publication: Xenopus frizzled-2 is expressed highly in the developing eye, otic vesicle and somites. Deardorff MA, Klein PS. Mech Dev. 1999 Sep . 87(1-2):229-33. 10.1016/S0925-4773(99)00161-6 PubMed 10495293.
Backbone
  Vector backbone: pBluescript II SK
  Backbone manufacturer: Stratagene
  Backbone size w/o insert (bp): 3000
  Vector type: Bacterial Expression
Growth in bacteria
  Bacterial resistance: Ampicillin, 100 μg/mL
  Growth temperature: 37°C
  Growth strain: DH5alpha
  Copy number: High Copy
Gene/Insert
  Gene/Insert name: frizzled-2 (alt names: fz2; xfz2)
  Species: X. laevis (frog)
  Insert size (bp): 2900
  Entrez Gene: fzd2 (a.k.a. frizzled2, xfz2)
  Cloning method: Restriction Enzyme; 5′ cloning site NotI (not destroyed); 3′ cloning site EcoRI (not destroyed)
  Sequencing primers: 5′ T3; 3′ T7
Terms and licenses: Academic/Nonprofit Terms; Industry Terms: Not Available to Industry
Depositor comments: Isolated from head library using xfz8 as a probe. Works well for in situs.
How to cite: xfz2/pBS was a gift from Peter Klein (Addgene plasmid # 16310 ; http://n2t.net/addgene:16310 ; RRID:Addgene_16310)
